Addgene plasmid #152437: pGBW-m4134010
Purpose: Mammalian expression plasmid for SARS-CoV-2 nsp8
Depositing lab: Ginkgo Bioworks & Benjie Chen. Depositing organization: Ginkgo Bioworks.
Backbone
  Vector backbone: pTwist_CMV_Hygro_6
  Backbone size w/o insert (bp): 6525
  Vector type: Mammalian Expression
  Selectable markers: Hygromycin
Growth in bacteria
  Bacterial resistance: Ampicillin, 100 μg/mL
  Growth temperature: 37°C
  Growth strain: DH5alpha
  Copy number: High Copy
Gene/Insert
  Gene/Insert name: SARS-CoV-2 nsp8
  Species: Severe acute respiratory syndrome coronavirus 2
  Insert size (bp): 593
  Mutation: wt
  Entrez Gene: ORF1ab (a.k.a. GU280_gp01)
  Promoter: CMV
  Tag / fusion protein: Cleavable TEV;V5 (C terminal on backbone)
  Cloning method: Unknown
Resource information
  A portion of this plasmid was derived from a plasmid made by: GinkgoBioworks
Depositor comments: NCBI reference sequence: YP_009725304.1
How to cite: pGBW-m4134010 was a gift from Ginkgo Bioworks & Benjie Chen (Addgene plasmid # 152437 ; http://n2t.net/addgene:152437 ; RRID:Addgene_152437)
