[The description below was written by a language model from this plasmid's Addgene catalogue record and pLannotate feature annotations shown in this document.]
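Description:
pGBW-m4134010 is a mammalian expression plasmid built on the pTwist_CMV_Hygro_6 backbone and carrying the wild-type coding sequence for SARS-CoV-2 non-structural protein 8 (nsp8), one of the mature products cleaved from the ORF1ab replicase polyprotein. It is propagated in E. coli as a high-copy plasmid through a ColE1/pUC-type origin and is selected with ampicillin via a full-length β-lactamase (AmpR) gene. For selection in mammalian cells, a separate cassette places a hygromycin B phosphotransferase gene under the human ubiquitin C (UbC) promoter, followed by a synthetic polyadenylation signal.

The nsp8 insert sits downstream of the human cytomegalovirus immediate-early enhancer and promoter, which drive strong constitutive transcription, and an SV40 polyadenylation signal lies downstream of it. According to the catalogue entry, the backbone supplies a C-terminal V5 epitope tag separated from the protein by a TEV protease cleavage site, so the tag can be used for detection or capture and then removed. These tag elements were not individually called in the automated feature table. That annotation labels the open reading frame only as a fragment of the SARS-CoV-2 replicase polyprotein 1a, and its accompanying text describes nsp10. This is generic database text for the polyprotein entry rather than evidence against the nsp8 identity given in the record. The cassettes are flanked by bacterial rrnG and T7 terminators, additional synthetic poly(A) signals and β-globin insulator elements, which help isolate the transcription units from read-through and neighbouring regulatory influence.

The record supports transient or hygromycin-selected expression of tagged nsp8 in mammalian cells, but it does not specify any particular downstream application.
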