Features (pLannotate 1.2.2; 20 found; start..end, strand, type, name):
      1..304     +  enhancer       CMV enhancer: human cytomegalovirus immediate early enhancer
    377..394     -  promoter       CMV promoter (fragment): human cytomegalovirus (CMV) immediate early promoter
    457..508     +  promoter       CMVd2 promoter: truncated human cytomegalovirus (CMV) immediate early promoter that yields moderately reduced expression relative to the full-length promoter
    574..1185    +  CDS            R1A_SARS2 (fragment): Experimental evidence at protein level: Swiss-Prot protein existence level 1. [Non-structural protein 10]: Plays a pivotal role in viral transcription by stimulating both nsp14 3'-5' exoribonuclease and nsp16 2'-O-methyltransferase activities. Therefore plays an essential role in viral mRNAs cap methylation. From Severe acute respiratory syndrome coronavirus 2 (2019-nCoV) (SARS-CoV-2).
   1311..1432    -  polyA_signal   SV40 poly(A) signal: SV40 polyadenylation signal
   1455..1524    -  CDS            large T antigen (fragment): large T antigen from SV40 (simian virus 40)
   1547..1593    +  terminator     T7 terminator: transcription terminator for bacteriophage T7 RNA polymerase
   1623..1759    +  terminator     rrnG terminator: transcription terminator from the E. coli ribosomal RNA rrnG operon (Albrechtsen et al., 1991)
   1804..1875    +  misc_feature   3' β-globin insulator: insulator downstream of the human β-globin locus (Farrell et al., 2002)
   2101..2689    -  rep_origin     ori: high-copy-number ColE1/pMB1/pBR322/pUC origin of replication
   2861..2925    -  CDS            bla(M) (fragment): β-lactamase lacking the signal sequence; bla(M); allows cytosolic expression of β-lactamase
   3189..4398    +  promoter       UbC promoter: human ubiquitin C promoter
   4408..5429    +  CDS            HygR (fragment): hygromycin B phosphotransferase confers resistance to hygromycin
   5457..5505    +  polyA_signal   poly(A) signal: synthetic polyadenylation signal
   5771..6631    +  CDS            AmpR: β-lactamase; bla; confers resistance to ampicillin, carbenicillin, and related antibiotics
   6644..6780    +  terminator     rrnG terminator: transcription terminator from the E. coli ribosomal RNA rrnG operon (Albrechtsen et al., 1991)
   6932..7003    +  misc_feature   5' β-globin insulator: insulator upstream of the human β-globin locus (Farrell et al., 2002)
   7008..7054    -  terminator     T7 terminator: transcription terminator for bacteriophage T7 RNA polymerase
   7072..7120    -  polyA_signal   poly(A) signal: synthetic polyadenylation signal
   7151..7200    +  enhancer       CMV enhancer (fragment): human cytomegalovirus immediate early enhancer
>Addgene plasmid #152437 | pGBW-m4134010 | addgene full sequence | sequence record 342386 | Addgene NGS Result
CGTTACATAACTTACGGTAAATGGCCCGCCTGGCTGACCGCCCAACGACCCCCGCCCATTGACGTCAATA
ATGACGTATGTTCCCATAGTAACGCCAATAGGGACTTTCCATTGACGTCAATGGGTGGAGTATTTACGGT
AAACTGCCCACTTGGCAGTACATCAAGTGTATCATATGCCAAGTACGCCCCCTATTGACGTCAATGACGG
TAAATGGCCCGCCTGGCATTATGCCCAGTACATGACCTTATGGGACTTTCCTACTTGGCAGTACATCTAC
GTATTAGTCATCGCTATTACCATGCTGATGCGGTTTTGGCAGTACATCAATGGGCGTGGATAGCGGTTTG
ACTCACGGGGATTTCCAAGTCTCCACCCCATTGACGTCAATGGGAGTTTGTTTTGGCACCAAAATCAACG
GGACTTTCCAAAATGTCGTAACAACTCCGCCCCATTGACGCAAATGGGCGGTAGGCGTGTACGGTGGGAG
GTCTATATAAGCAGAGCTGGTTTAGTGAACCGTCAGATCAGATCTTTGTCGATCCTACCATCCACTCGAC
ACACCCGCCAGCGGCCGCCACCATGGCAATTGCCTCAGAATTTAGTTCCCTCCCCTCGTACGCTGCGTTC
GCTACCGCCCAAGAGGCATATGAGCAGGCCGTAGCCAACGGGGACAGCGAAGTGGTTCTTAAGAAACTGA
AGAAATCTTTGAATGTGGCAAAGAGCGAGTTTGATCGGGACGCGGCAATGCAGAGGAAGCTGGAAAAAAT
GGCTGATCAGGCTATGACACAGATGTACAAACAAGCCCGATCCGAGGACAAGAGAGCTAAAGTCACTTCT
GCCATGCAAACGATGCTATTCACCATGTTACGTAAGCTGGATAACGACGCACTCAATAACATAATCAATA
ACGCCCGCGATGGTTGTGTGCCATTGAATATCATTCCTCTTACTACAGCGGCCAAGCTGATGGTCGTTAT
CCCGGACTATAACACATACAAAAATACCTGCGACGGCACCACTTTCACGTATGCTAGCGCCCTGTGGGAA
ATACAGCAGGTAGTGGATGCCGATTCAAAGATTGTGCAGCTTAGTGAGATCTCCATGGACAACAGTCCCA
ACTTGGCTTGGCCTTTAATCGTCACAGCTCTCAGAGCCAATAGCGCAGTTAAACTGCAAGAAAACCTTTA
CTTTCAGTCGGGGAAACCTATACCCAATCCACTTCTCGGCTTAGATTCTACCTAAGGATCCGCAGGCCTC
TGCTAGCTTGACTGACTGAGATACAGCGTACCTTCAGCTCACAGACATGATAAGATACATTGATGAGTTT
GGACAAACCACAACTAGAATGCAGTGAAAAAAATGCTTTATTTGTGAAATTTGTGATGCTATTGCTTTAT
TTGTAACCATTATAAGCTGCAATAAACAAGTTAACAACAACAATTGCATTCATTTTATGTTTCAGGTTCA
GGGGGAGGTGTGGGAGGTTTTTTAAAGCAAGTAAAACCTCTACAAATGTGGTATTGGCCCATCTCTATCG
GTATCGTAGCATAACCCCTTGGGGCCTCTAAACGGGTCTTGAGGGGTTTTTTGTGCCCCTCGGGCCGGAT
TGCTATCTACCGGCATTGGCGCAGAAAAAAATGCCTGATGCGACGCTGCGCGTCTTATACTCCCACATAT
GCCAGATTCAGCAACGGATACGGCTTCCCCAACTTGCCCACTTCCATACGTGTCCTCCTTACCAGAAATT
TATCCTTAAGGTCGTCAGCTATCCTGCAGGCGATCTCTCGATTTCGATCAAGACATTCCTTTAATGGTCT
TTTCTGGACACCACTAGGGGTCAGAAGTAGTTCATCAAACTTTCTTCCCTCCCTAATCTCATTGGTTACC
TTGGGCTATCGAAACTTAATTAACCAGTCAAGTCAGCTACTTGGCGAGATCGACTTGTCTGGGTTTCGAC
TACGCTCAGAATTGCGTCAGTCAAGTTCGATCTGGTCCTTGCTATTGCACCCGTTCTCCGATTACGAGTT
TCATTTAAATCATGTGAGCAAAAGGCCAGCAAAAGGCCAGGAACCGTAAAAAGGCCGCGTTGCTGGCGTT
TTTCCATAGGCTCCGCCCCCCTGACGAGCATCACAAAAATCGACGCTCAAGTCAGAGGTGGCGAAACCCG
ACAGGACTATAAAGATACCAGGCGTTTCCCCCTGGAAGCTCCCTCGTGCGCTCTCCTGTTCCGACCCTGC
CGCTTACCGGATACCTGTCCGCCTTTCTCCCTTCGGGAAGCGTGGCGCTTTCTCATAGCTCACGCTGTAG
GTATCTCAGTTCGGTGTAGGTCGTTCGCTCCAAGCTGGGCTGTGTGCACGAACCCCCCGTTCAGCCCGAC
CGCTGCGCCTTATCCGGTAACTATCGTCTTGAGTCCAACCCGGTAAGACACGACTTATCGCCACTGGCAG
CAGCCACTGGTAACAGGATTAGCAGAGCGAGGTATGTAGGCGGTGCTACAGAGTTCTTGAAGTGGTGGCC
TAACTACGGCTACACTAGAAGAACAGTATTTGGTATCTGCGCTCTGCTGAAGCCAGTTACCTTCGGAAAA
AGAGTTGGTAGCTCTTGATCCGGCAAACAAACCACCGCTGGTAGCGGTGGTTTTTTTGTTTGCAAGCAGC
AGATTACGCGCAGAAAAAAAGGATCTCAAGAAGATCCTTTGATCTTTTCTACGGGGTCTGACGCTCAGTG
GAACGAAAACTCACGTTAAGGGATTTTGGTCATGAGATTATCAAAAAGGATCTTCACCTAGATCCTTTTA
AATTAAAAATGAAGTTTTAAATCAATCTAAAGTATATATGAGTAAACTTGGTCTGACAGTTACCAATGCT
TAATCAGTGAGGCACCTATCTCAGCGATCTGTCTATTTCGTTCATCCATAGTTGCATTTAAATTTCCGAA
CTCTCCAAGGCCCTCGTCGGAAAATCTTCAAACCTTTCGTCCGATCCATCTTGCAGGCTACCTCTCGAAC
GAACTATCGCAAGTCTCTTGGCCGGCCTTGCGCCTTGGCTATTGCTTGGCAGCGCCTATCGCCAGGTATT
ACTCCAATCCCGAATATCCGAGATCGGGATCACCCGAGAGAAGTTCAACCTACATCCTCAATCCCGATCT
ATCCGAGATCCGAGGAATATCGAAATCGGGGCGCGCCTGGCCTCCGCGCCGGGTTTTGGCGCCTCCCGCG
GGCGCCCCCCTCGTCACGGCGAGCGCTGCCACGTCAGACGAAGGGCGCAGGAGCGTCCTGATCCTTCCGC
CCGGACGCTCAGGACAGCGGCCCGCTGCTCATAAGACTCGGCCTTAGAACCCCAGTATCAGCAGAAGGAC
ATTTTAGGACGGGACTTGGGTGACTCTAGGGCACTGGTTTTCTTTCCAGAGAGCGGAACAGGCGAGGAAA
AGTAGTCCCTTCTCGGCGATTCTGCGGAGGGATCTCCGTGGGGCGGTGAACGCCGATGATTATATAAGGA
CGCGCCGGGTGTGGCACAGCTAGTTCCGTCGCAGCCGGGATTTGGGTCGCGGTTCTTGTTTGTGGATCGC
TGTGATCGTCACTTGGTGAGTAGCGGGCTGCTGGGCTGGCCGGGGCTTTCGTGGCCGCCGGGCCGCTCGG
TGGGACGGAAGCGTGTGGAGAGACCGCCAAGGGCTGTAGTCTGGGTCCGCGAGCAAGGTTGCCCTGAACT
GGGGGTTGGGGGGAGCGCAGCAAAATGGCGGCTGTTCCCGAGTCTTGAATGGAAGACGCTTGTGAGGCGG
GCTGTGAGGTCGTTGAAACAAGGTGGGGGGCATGGTGGGCGGCAAGAACCCAAGGTCTTGAGCCCTTCGC
TAATGCGGGAAAGCTCTTATTCGGGTGAGATGGGCTGGGCACCATCTGGGGACCCTGACGTGAAGTTTGT
CACTGACTGGAGAACTCGGTTTGTCGTCTGTTGCGGGGGCGGCAGTTATGGCGGTGCCGTTGGGCAGTGC
ACCCGTACCTTTGGGAGCGCGCGCCCTCGTCGTGTCGTGACGTCACCCGTTCTGTTGGCTTATAATGCAG
GGTGGGGCCACCTGCCGGTAGGTGTGCGGTAGGCTTTTCTCCGTCGCAGGACGCAGGGTTCGGGCCTAGG
GTAGGCTCTCCTGAATCGACAGGCGCCGGACCTCTGGTGAGGGGAGGGATAAGTGAGGCGTCAGTTTCTT
TGGTCGGTTTTATGTACCTATCTTCTTAAGTAGCTGAAGCTCCGGTTTTGAACTATGCGCTCGGGGTTGG
CGAGTGTGTTTTGTGAAGTTTTTTAGGCACCTTTTGAAATGTAATCATTTGGGTCAATATGTAATTTTCA
GTGTTAGACTTGTAAATTGTCCGCTAAATTCTGGCCGTTTTTGGCTTTTTTGTTAGACAACATGGGTAAA
AAGCCTGAACTCACCGCGACGTCTGTCGAGAAGTTTCTGATCGAAAAGTTCGACAGCGTCTCCGACCTGA
TGCAGCTCTCGGAGGGCGAAGAATCTCGTGCTTTCAGCTTCGATGTAGGAGGGCGTGGATATGTCCTGCG
GGTAAATAGCTGCGCCGATGGTTTCTACAAAGATCGTTATGTTTATCGGCACTTTGCATCCGCCGCGCTC
CCGATTCCGGAAGTGCTTGACATTGGGGAGTTCAGCGAGAGCCTGACCTATTGCATCTCCCGCCGTGCAC
AGGGTGTCACGTTGCAAGACCTGCCTGAAACCGAACTGCCCGCTGTTCTGCAGCCGGTCGCGGAGGCAAT
GGATGCCATCGCTGCCGCCGATCTTAGCCAGACGAGCGGGTTCGGCCCATTCGGACCGCAAGGAATCGGT
CAATACACTACATGGCGTGATTTCATATGCGCGATTGCTGATCCCCATGTGTATCACTGGCAAACTGTGA
TGGACGACACCGTCAGTGCGTCCGTCGCGCAGGCTCTCGATGAGCTGATGCTTTGGGCCGAGGACTGCCC
CGAAGTCCGGCACCTCGTGCACGCGGATTTCGGCTCCAACAATGTCCTGACGGACAATGGCCGCATAACA
GCGGTCATTGACTGGAGCGAGGCGATGTTCGGGGATTCCCAATACGAGGTCGCCAACATCTTCTTCTGGA
GGCCGTGGTTGGCTTGTATGGAGCAGCAGACGCGCTACTTCGAGCGGAGGCATCCGGAGCTTGCAGGATC
GCCCCGGCTCCGGGCGTATATGCTCCGCATTGGTCTTGACCAACTCTATCAGAGCTTGGTTGACGGCAAT
TTCGATGATGCAGCTTGGGCGCAGGGTCGATGCGACGCAATCGTCCGATCCGGAGCCGGGACTGTCGGGC
GTACACAAATCGCCCGCAGAAGCGCCGCCGTCTGGACCGATGGCTGTGTAGAAGTACTCGCCGATAGTGG
AAACCGACGCCCCAGCACTCGTCCGAGGGCAAAGGAATAAGCTAGTATGTAAGCCTAGTCTTAGATAATA
AAATCGCTATCCATCGAAGATGGATGTGTGTTGGTTTTTTGTGTGTGTAACGCTAGGCGCGCCTGGTGTA
CCGAGAACGATCCTCTCAGTGCGAGTCTCGACGATCCATATCGTTGCTTGGCAGTCAGCCAGTCGGAATC
CAGCTTGGGACCCAGGAAGTCCAATCGTCAGATATTGTACTCAAGCCTGGTCACGGCAGCGTACCGATCT
GTTTAAACCTAGATATTGATAGTCTGATCGGTCAACGTATAATCGAGTCCTAGCTTTTGCAAACATCTAT
CAAGAGACAGGATCAGCAGGAGGCTTTCGCATGAGTATTCAACATTTCCGTGTCGCCCTTATTCCCTTTT
TTGCGGCATTTTGCCTTCCTGTTTTTGCTCACCCAGAAACGCTGGTGAAAGTAAAAGATGCTGAAGATCA
GTTGGGTGCGCGAGTGGGTTACATCGAACTGGATCTCAACAGCGGTAAGATCCTTGAGAGTTTTCGCCCC
GAAGAACGCTTTCCAATGATGAGCACTTTTAAAGTTCTGCTATGTGGCGCGGTATTATCCCGTATTGACG
CCGGGCAAGAGCAACTCGGTCGCCGCATACACTATTCTCAGAATGACTTGGTTGAGTATTCACCAGTCAC
AGAAAAGCATCTTACGGATGGCATGACAGTAAGAGAATTATGCAGTGCTGCCATAACCATGAGTGATAAC
ACTGCGGCCAACTTACTTCTGACAACGATTGGAGGACCGAAGGAGCTAACCGCTTTTTTGCACAACATGG
GGGATCATGTAACTCGCCTTGATCGTTGGGAACCGGAGCTGAATGAAGCCATACCAAACGACGAGCGTGA
CACCACGATGCCTGTAGCAATGGCAACAACCTTGCGTAAACTATTAACTGGCGAACTACTTACTCTAGCT
TCCCGGCAACAGTTGATAGACTGGATGGAGGCGGATAAAGTTGCAGGACCACTTCTGCGCTCGGCCCTTC
CGGCTGGCTGGTTTATTGCTGATAAATCTGGAGCCGGTGAGCGTGGGTCTCGCGGTATCATTGCAGCACT
GGGGCCAGATGGTAAGCCCTCCCGTATCGTAGTTATCTACACGACGGGGAGTCAGGCAACTATGGATGAA
CGAAATAGACAGATCGCTGAGATAGGTGCCTCACTGATTAAGCATTGGTAACCGATTCTAGGTGCATTGG
CGCAGAAAAAAATGCCTGATGCGACGCTGCGCGTCTTATACTCCCACATATGCCAGATTCAGCAACGGAT
ACGGCTTCCCCAACTTGCCCACTTCCATACGTGTCCTCCTTACCAGAAATTTATCCTTAAGATCCCGAAT
CGTTTAAACTCGACTCTGGCTCTATCGAATCTCCGTCGTTTCGAGCTTACGCGAACAGCCGTGGCGCTCA
TTTGCTCGTCGGGCATCGAATCTCGTCAGCTATCGTCAGCTTACCTTTTTGGCAGCGATCGCGGCTCCCG
ACATCTTGGACCATTAGCTCCACAGGTATCTTCTTCCCTCTAGTGGTCATAACAGCAGCTTCAGCTACCT
CTCAATTCAAAAAACCCCTCAAGACCCGTTTAGAGGCCCCAAGGGGTTATGCTATCAATCGTTGCGTTAC
ACACACAAAAAACCAACACACATCCATCTTCGATGGATAGCGATTTTATTATCTAACTGCTGATCGAGTG
TAGCCAGATCTAGTAATCAATTACGGGGTCATTAGTTCATAGCCCATATATGGAGTTCCG
